Addgene plasmid #166415: pET-15b(+) Acytostelium subglobosum PRL (Δprenylation motif)
Purpose: Express pET-15b(+) Acytostelium subglobosum PRL (Δprenylation motif)
Depositing lab: Kalle Gehring. Depositing organization: McGill University. Publication: Burst kinetics and CNNM binding are evolutionarily conserved properties of phosphatases of regenerating liver. Fakih R, Goldstein RH, Kozlov G, Gehring K. J Biol Chem. 2023 Apr;299(4):103055. doi: 10.1016/j.jbc.2023.103055. Epub 2023 Feb 22. PubMed 36822330.
Backbone
  Vector backbone: pET-15B
  Backbone manufacturer: Novagen Inc., Madison, WI
  Backbone size w/o insert (bp): 5708
  Total vector size (bp): 6189
  Vector type: Bacterial Expression
Growth in bacteria
  Bacterial resistance: Ampicillin, 100 μg/mL
  Growth temperature: 37°C
  Growth strain: DH5alpha
  Copy number: High Copy
Gene/Insert
  Gene/Insert name: Acytostelium subglobosum PRL
  Species: Acytostelium subglobosum
  Insert size (bp): 481
  Mutation: Deleted nucleotides coding for 4 C-terminal amino acids
  Promoter: AmpR, lac1
  Tag / fusion protein: N-terminal His-tag (N terminal on backbone)
  Cloning method: Restriction Enzyme; 5′ cloning site NdeI (not destroyed); 3′ cloning site BamHI (not destroyed)
  Sequencing primers: 5′ T7 Fwd; 3′ T7 Rev
Terms and licenses: Academic/Nonprofit Terms; Industry Terms: Not Available to Industry
How to cite: pET-15b(+) Acytostelium subglobosum PRL (Δprenylation motif) was a gift from Kalle Gehring (Addgene plasmid # 166415 ; http://n2t.net/addgene:166415 ; RRID:Addgene_166415)
