[The description below was written by a language model from this plasmid's Addgene catalogue record and pLannotate feature annotations shown in this document.]
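Description:
pET-15b(+) Acytostelium subglobosum PRL (Δprenylation motif) is a 6,189 bp bacterial expression plasmid built on the Novagen pET-15b backbone. It is propagated in E. coli through a ColE1/pMB1-type origin and selected with ampicillin via the β-lactamase gene and its own promoter. The backbone retains the pBR322-derived bom region and the rop gene, along with non-functional fragments of the tetracycline resistance gene. The catalogue lists it as high copy, although rop normally moderates copy number.

The insert, about 481 bp and cloned between NdeI and BamHI, encodes the phosphatase of regenerating liver (PRL) from the social amoeba Acytostelium subglobosum. The nucleotides for its four C-terminal residues are deleted, which removes the prenylation motif that would normally direct lipid modification. The automated annotation labels this region as a fragment of human PTP4A1 (PRL1); this reflects homology to the human protein rather than a human insert.

The catalogue's promoter field lists only AmpR and lac-related entries. The feature table, however, shows the standard pET arrangement: a T7 promoter followed by a lac operator and the T7 gene 10 ribosome binding site upstream of the coding sequence, and a T7 terminator downstream. The plasmid-borne lacI supplies repressor, so expression is IPTG-inducible in hosts that provide T7 RNA polymerase.

The protein carries an N-terminal His-tag from the backbone for metal-affinity purification, followed by a thrombin cleavage site for tag removal. The small "capTEV" hit corresponds to the His-tag itself, while the short "SET1" hit lies in vector sequence downstream of the insert and is probably incidental. The construct is suited to producing soluble recombinant PRL. The associated publication indicates use in comparative studies of catalytic burst kinetics and CNNM binding across evolutionarily distant PRL phosphatases.
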