Features (pLannotate 1.2.2; 21 found; start..end, strand, type, name):
    104..208     +  promoter       AmpR promoter: bla
    209..1069    +  CDS            AmpR: β-lactamase; bla; confers resistance to ampicillin, carbenicillin, and related antibiotics
   1240..1828    +  rep_origin     ori: high-copy-number ColE1/pMB1/pBR322/pUC origin of replication
   2014..2156    -  misc_feature   bom: basis of mobility region from pBR322
   2258..2449    -  CDS            rop: Rop protein, which maintains plasmids at low copy number; rop
   2466..2846    +  CDS            YPB1_ECOLX: Protein predicted: Swiss-Prot protein existence level 4. From Escherichia coli.
   3088..3712    -  CDS            TcR (fragment): tetracycline efflux protein; tet; confers resistance to tetracycline
   3727..3748    -  protein_bind   CAP binding site: CAP binding activates transcription in the presence of cAMP. E. coli catabolite activator protein
   3761..4843    -  CDS            lacI: lac repressor; lacI; The lac repressor binds to the lac operator to inhibit transcription in E. coli. This inhibition can be relieved by adding lactose or isopropyl-β-D-thiogalactopyranoside (IPTG).
   4844..4921    -  promoter       lacI promoter: lacI
   4929..5208    -  CDS            TcR (fragment): tetracycline efflux protein; tet; confers resistance to tetracycline
   5230..5248    +  promoter       T7 promoter: promoter for bacteriophage T7 RNA polymerase
   5249..5273    +  protein_bind   lac operator: The lac repressor binds to the lac operator to inhibit transcription in E. coli. This inhibition can be relieved by adding lactose or isopropyl-β-D-thiogalactopyranoside (IPTG). lac repressor encoded by lacI
   5288..5310    +  RBS            RBS: efficient ribosome binding site from bacteriophage T7 gene 10 (Olins and Rangwala, 1989)
   5329..5345    +  CDS            capTEV™ (fragment): composite tag for in vivo biotinylation, TEV protease cleavage, and 6xHis tagging
   5356..5373    +  CDS            thrombin site: thrombin recognition and cleavage site
   5389..5850    +  CDS            PTP4A1 (fragment): TP4A1_HUMAN - Also known as PRL1, PTPCAAX1. Experimental evidence at protein level: Swiss-Prot protein existence level 1. Protein tyrosine phosphatase which stimulates progression from G1 into S phase during mitosis. May play a role in the development and maintenance of differentiating epithelial tissues. Enhances cell proliferation, cell motility and invasive activity, and promotes cancer metastasis. From Homo sapiens (Human).
   5873..5922    +  CDS            SET1 (fragment): solubility-enhancement tag derived from T7 phage gene 10B
   5930..5977    +  terminator     T7 terminator: transcription terminator for bacteriophage T7 RNA polymerase
   6000..6104    -  CDS            TcR (fragment): tetracycline efflux protein; tet; confers resistance to tetracycline
   6152..6180    -  promoter       tet promoter: E. coli promoter for tetracycline efflux protein gene
>Addgene plasmid #166415 | pET-15b(+) Acytostelium subglobosum PRL (Δprenylation motif) | addgene full sequence | sequence record 329462 | Addgene NGS Result
TTCTTGAAGACGAAAGGGCCTCGTGATACGCCTATTTTTATAGGTTAATGTCATGATAATAATGGTTTCT
TAGACGTCAGGTGGCACTTTTCGGGGAAATGTGCGCGGAACCCCTATTTGTTTATTTTTCTAAATACATT
CAAATATGTATCCGCTCATGAGACAATAACCCTGATAAATGCTTCAATAATATTGAAAAAGGAAGAGTAT
GAGTATTCAACATTTCCGTGTCGCCCTTATTCCCTTTTTTGCGGCATTTTGCCTTCCTGTTTTTGCTCAC
CCAGAAACGCTGGTGAAAGTAAAAGATGCTGAAGATCAGTTGGGTGCACGAGTGGGTTACATCGAACTGG
ATCTCAACAGCGGTAAGATCCTTGAGAGTTTTCGCCCCGAAGAACGTTTTCCAATGATGAGCACTTTTAA
AGTTCTGCTATGTGGCGCGGTATTATCCCGTGTTGACGCCGGGCAAGAGCAACTCGGTCGCCGCATACAC
TATTCTCAGAATGACTTGGTTGAGTACTCACCAGTCACAGAAAAGCATCTTACGGATGGCATGACAGTAA
GAGAATTATGCAGTGCTGCCATAACCATGAGTGATAACACTGCGGCCAACTTACTTCTGACAACGATCGG
AGGACCGAAGGAGCTAACCGCTTTTTTGCACAACATGGGGGATCATGTAACTCGCCTTGATCGTTGGGAA
CCGGAGCTGAATGAAGCCATACCAAACGACGAGCGTGACACCACGATGCCTGCAGCAATGGCAACAACGT
TGCGCAAACTATTAACTGGCGAACTACTTACTCTAGCTTCCCGGCAACAATTAATAGACTGGATGGAGGC
GGATAAAGTTGCAGGACCACTTCTGCGCTCGGCCCTTCCGGCTGGCTGGTTTATTGCTGATAAATCTGGA
GCCGGTGAGCGTGGGTCTCGCGGTATCATTGCAGCACTGGGGCCAGATGGTAAGCCCTCCCGTATCGTAG
TTATCTACACGACGGGGAGTCAGGCAACTATGGATGAACGAAATAGACAGATCGCTGAGATAGGTGCCTC
ACTGATTAAGCATTGGTAACTGTCAGACCAAGTTTACTCATATATACTTTAGATTGATTTAAAACTTCAT
TTTTAATTTAAAAGGATCTAGGTGAAGATCCTTTTTGATAATCTCATGACCAAAATCCCTTAACGTGAGT
TTTCGTTCCACTGAGCGTCAGACCCCGTAGAAAAGATCAAAGGATCTTCTTGAGATCCTTTTTTTCTGCG
CGTAATCTGCTGCTTGCAAACAAAAAAACCACCGCTACCAGCGGTGGTTTGTTTGCCGGATCAAGAGCTA
CCAACTCTTTTTCCGAAGGTAACTGGCTTCAGCAGAGCGCAGATACCAAATACTGTCCTTCTAGTGTAGC
CGTAGTTAGGCCACCACTTCAAGAACTCTGTAGCACCGCCTACATACCTCGCTCTGCTAATCCTGTTACC
AGTGGCTGCTGCCAGTGGCGATAAGTCGTGTCTTACCGGGTTGGACTCAAGACGATAGTTACCGGATAAG
GCGCAGCGGTCGGGCTGAACGGGGGGTTCGTGCACACAGCCCAGCTTGGAGCGAACGACCTACACCGAAC
TGAGATACCTACAGCGTGAGCTATGAGAAAGCGCCACGCTTCCCGAAGGGAGAAAGGCGGACAGGTATCC
GGTAAGCGGCAGGGTCGGAACAGGAGAGCGCACGAGGGAGCTTCCAGGGGGAAACGCCTGGTATCTTTAT
AGTCCTGTCGGGTTTCGCCACCTCTGACTTGAGCGTCGATTTTTGTGATGCTCGTCAGGGGGGCGGAGCC
TATGGAAAAACGCCAGCAACGCGGCCTTTTTACGGTTCCTGGCCTTTTGCTGGCCTTTTGCTCACATGTT
CTTTCCTGCGTTATCCCCTGATTCTGTGGATAACCGTATTACCGCCTTTGAGTGAGCTGATACCGCTCGC
CGCAGCCGAACGACCGAGCGCAGCGAGTCAGTGAGCGAGGAAGCGGAAGAGCGCCTGATGCGGTATTTTC
TCCTTACGCATCTGTGCGGTATTTCACACCGCATATATGGTGCACTCTCAGTACAATCTGCTCTGATGCC
GCATAGTTAAGCCAGTATACACTCCGCTATCGCTACGTGACTGGGTCATGGCTGCGCCCCGACACCCGCC
AACACCCGCTGACGCGCCCTGACGGGCTTGTCTGCTCCCGGCATCCGCTTACAGACAAGCTGTGACCGTC
TCCGGGAGCTGCATGTGTCAGAGGTTTTCACCGTCATCACCGAAACGCGCGAGGCAGCTGCGGTAAAGCT
CATCAGCGTGGTCGTGAAGCGATTCACAGATGTCTGCCTGTTCATCCGCGTCCAGCTCGTTGAGTTTCTC
CAGAAGCGTTAATGTCTGGCTTCTGATAAAGCGGGCCATGTTAAGGGCGGTTTTTTCCTGTTTGGTCACT
GATGCCTCCGTGTAAGGGGGATTTCTGTTCATGGGGGTAATGATACCGATGAAACGAGAGAGGATGCTCA
CGATACGGGTTACTGATGATGAACATGCCCGGTTACTGGAACGTTGTGAGGGTAAACAACTGGCGGTATG
GATGCGGCGGGACCAGAGAAAAATCACTCAGGGTCAATGCCAGCGCTTCGTTAATACAGATGTAGGTGTT
CCACAGGGTAGCCAGCAGCATCCTGCGATGCAGATCCGGAACATAATGGTGCAGGGCGCTGACTTCCGCG
TTTCCAGACTTTACGAAACACGGAAACCGAAGACCATTCATGTTGTTGCTCAGGTCGCAGACGTTTTGCA
GCAGCAGTCGCTTCACGTTCGCTCGCGTATCGGTGATTCATTCTGCTAACCAGTAAGGCAACCCCGCCAG
CCTAGCCGGGTCCTCAACGACAGGAGCACGATCATGCGCACCCGTGGCCAGGACCCAACGCTGCCCGAGA
TGCGCCGCGTGCGGCTGCTGGAGATGGCGGACGCGATGGATATGTTCTGCCAAGGGTTGGTTTGCGCATT
CACAGTTCTCCGCAAGAATTGATTGGCTCCAATTCTTGGAGTGGTGAATCCGTTAGCGAGGTGCCGCCGG
CTTCCATTCAGGTCGAGGTGGCCCGGCTCCATGCACCGCGACGCAACGCGGGGAGGCAGACAAGGTATAG
GGCGGCGCCTACAATCCATGCCAACCCGTTCCATGTGCTCGCCGAGGCGGCATAAATCGCCGTGACGATC
AGCGGTCCAGTGATCGAAGTTAGGCTGGTAAGAGCCGCGAGCGATCCTTGAAGCTGTCCCTGATGGTCGT
CATCTACCTGCCTGGACAGCATGGCCTGCAACGCGGGCATCCCGATGCCGCCGGAAGCGAGAAGAATCAT
AATGGGGAAGGCCATCCAGCCTCGCGTCGCGAACGCCAGCAAGACGTAGCCCAGCGCGTCGGCCGCCATG
CCGGCGATAATGGCCTGCTTCTCGCCGAAACGTTTGGTGGCGGGACCAGTGACGAAGGCTTGAGCGAGGG
CGTGCAAGATTCCGAATACCGCAAGCGACAGGCCGATCATCGTCGCGCTCCAGCGAAAGCGGTCCTCGCC
GAAAATGACCCAGAGCGCTGCCGGCACCTGTCCTACGAGTTGCATGATAAAGAAGACAGTCATAAGTGCG
GCGACGATAGTCATGCCCCGCGCCCACCGGAAGGAGCTGACTGGGTTGAAGGCTCTCAAGGGCATCGGTC
GAGATCCCGGTGCCTAATGAGTGAGCTAACTTACATTAATTGCGTTGCGCTCACTGCCCGCTTTCCAGTC
GGGAAACCTGTCGTGCCAGCTGCATTAATGAATCGGCCAACGCGCGGGGAGAGGCGGTTTGCGTATTGGG
CGCCAGGGTGGTTTTTCTTTTCACCAGTGAGACGGGCAACAGCTGATTGCCCTTCACCGCCTGGCCCTGA
GAGAGTTGCAGCAAGCGGTCCACGCTGGTTTGCCCCAGCAGGCGAAAATCCTGTTTGATGGTGGTTAACG
GCGGGATATAACATGAGCTGTCTTCGGTATCGTCGTATCCCACTACCGAGATATCCGCACCAACGCGCAG
CCCGGACTCGGTAATGGCGCGCATTGCGCCCAGCGCCATCTGATCGTTGGCAACCAGCATCGCAGTGGGA
ACGATGCCCTCATTCAGCATTTGCATGGTTTGTTGAAAACCGGACATGGCACTCCAGTCGCCTTCCCGTT
CCGCTATCGGCTGAATTTGATTGCGAGTGAGATATTTATGCCAGCCAGCCAGACGCAGACGCGCCGAGAC
AGAACTTAATGGGCCCGCTAACAGCGCGATTTGCTGGTGACCCAATGCGACCAGATGCTCCACGCCCAGT
CGCGTACCGTCTTCATGGGAGAAAATAATACTGTTGATGGGTGTCTGGTCAGAGACATCAAGAAATAACG
CCGGAACATTAGTGCAGGCAGCTTCCACAGCAATGGCATCCTGGTCATCCAGCGGATAGTTAATGATCAG
CCCACTGACGCGTTGCGCGAGAAGATTGTGCACCGCCGCTTTACAGGCTTCGACGCCGCTTCGTTCTACC
ATCGACACCACCACGCTGGCACCCAGTTGATCGGCGCGAGATTTAATCGCCGCGACAATTTGCGACGGCG
CGTGCAGGGCCAGACTGGAGGTGGCAACGCCAATCAGCAACGACTGTTTGCCCGCCAGTTGTTGTGCCAC
GCGGTTGGGAATGTAATTCAGCTCCGCCATCGCCGCTTCCACTTTTTCCCGCGTTTTCGCAGAAACGTGG
CTGGCCTGGTTCACCACGCGGGAAACGGTCTGATAAGAGACACCGGCATACTCTGCGACATCGTATAACG
TTACTGGTTTCACATTCACCACCCTGAATTGACTCTCTTCCGGGCGCTATCATGCCATACCGCGAAAGGT
TTTGCGCCATTCGATGGTGTCCGGGATCTCGACGCTCTCCCTTATGCGACTCCTGCATTAGGAAGCAGCC
CAGTAGTAGGTTGAGGCCGTTGAGCACCGCCGCCGCAAGGAATGGTGCATGCAAGGAGATGGCGCCCAAC
AGTCCCCCGGCCACGGGGCCTGCCACCATACCCACGCCGAAACAAGCGCTCATGAGCCCGAAGTGGCGAG
CCCGATCTTCCCCATCGGTGATGTCGGCGATATAGGCGCCAGCAACCGCACCTGTGGCGCCGGTGATGCC
GGCCACGATGCGTCCGGCGTAGAGGATCGAGATCTCGATCCCGCGAAATTAATACGACTCACTATAGGGG
AATTGTGAGCGGATAACAATTCCCCTCTAGAAATAATTTTGTTTAACTTTAAGAAGGAGATATACCATGG
GCAGCAGCCATCATCATCATCATCACAGCAGCGGCCTGGTGCCGCGCGGCAGCCATATGACCGGTCCGCG
TTCTACCCTGCCGAACCCGGCTTCTCTGGTTGAATCTACCACCCACCGTTTCCTGATCTTCGATGCGCCG
AACGATGATAACCTGCCGCTGTACATCAACGAACTGAAAAAATACGGTGTTACCCACCTGGTTCGTGCTT
GCGACCCGACCTACTCTACCGAACCGCTGCAGTCTGTTGGTATCCAGGTTCACGACATGCCGTTCCCGGA
CGGTGGTGCTCCGTCTGATTCTGTTGTTGATAACTGGCTGCGTATCCTGAAAGAATCTTACAACAAAGAC
GATAAACAGACCGTTGGTGTTCACTGCGTTGCTGGTCTGGGTCGTGCTCCGGTTCTGGTTGCTATCGCTC
TGATCGAATCTGGTATGAACCCGCTGCAGGCTGTTGAATACATCCGTGAAAAACGTCGTGGTTCTATCAA
CATCAAACAGATCCAGTACCTGAAAAACTACAAATCTAAAAAGAAACCGAACTAAGGATCCGGCTGCTAA
CAAAGCCCGAAAGGAAGCTGAGTTGGCTGCTGCCACCGCTGAGCAATAACTAGCATAACCCCTTGGGGCC
TCTAAACGGGTCTTGAGGGGTTTTTTGCTGAAAGGAGGAACTATATCCGGATATCCCGCAAGAGGCCCGG
CAGTACCGGCATAACCAAGCCTATGCCTACAGCATCCAGGGTGACGGTGCCGAGGATGACGATGAGCGCA
TTGTTAGATTTCATACACGGTGCCTGACTGCGTTAGCAATTTAACTGTGATAAACTACCGCATTAAAGCT
TATCGATGATAAGCTGTCAAACATGAGAA
